>Addgene plasmid #153440 | pET28a-ybbr-ELP-ddFLN4-XMod-Doc-HIS (BMA-KO) | addgene full sequence | sequence record 306440 | Addgene NGS Result
TAATACGACTCACTATAGGGGAATTGTGAGCGGATAACAATTCCCCTGTAGAAATAATTTTGTTTAACTT
TAAGAAGGAGATATACATATGGGTACCGACTCTCTGGAATTCATCGCTTCTAAACTGGCTTGGGGATCCG
GCCACGGCGTGGGTGTTCCAGGTATGGGTGTGCCTGGTGTTGGTGTTCCTGGCGTTGGCGTGCCAGGTGT
GGGAGTACCAGGCGTAGGCGTTCCCGGTGTAGGCGTGCCTGGCGTCGGTGTACCCGGTGTCGGAGTCCCT
GGTGAAGGTGTGCCAGGCGAAGGTGTGCCGGGCGTGGGTGTTCCAGGTATGGGTGTGCCTGGTGTTGGTG
TTCCTGGCGTTGGCGTGCCAGGTGTGGGAGTACCAGGCGTAGGCGTTCCCGGTGTAGGCGTGCCTGGCGT
CGGTGTACCCGGTGTCGGAGTCCCTGGTGAAGGTGTGCCAGGCGAAGGTGTGCCGGGCGTGGGTGTTCCA
GGTATGGGTGTGCCTGGTGTTGGTGTTCCTGGCGTTGGCGTGCCAGGTGTGGGAGTACCAGGCGTAGGCG
TTCCCGGTGTAGGCGTGCCTGGCGTCGGTGTACCCGGTGTCGGAGTCCCTGGTGAAGGTGTGCCAGGCGA
AGGTGTGCCGGGCTGGCCGTCAGGTTCTGCTGACCCGGAAAAATCTTACGCTGAAGGTCCGGGTCTGGAC
GGTGGTGAATGCTTCCAGCCGTCTAAATTCAAAATCCACGCTGTTGACCCGGACGGTGTTCACCGTACCG
ACGGTGGTGACGGTTTCGTTGTTACCATCGAAGGTCCGGCTCCGGTTGACCCGGTTATGGTTGACAACGG
TGACGGTACCTACGACGTTGAATTCGAACCGAAAGAAGCTGGTGACTACGTTATCAACCTGACCCTGGAC
GGTGACAACGTTAACGGTTTCCCGAAAACCGTTACCGTTAAACCGGCTCCGGGCTCCGGTTCTGGTTCCG
GCTCTAGCGGTTCCGAAACAACTACCGAGACTTCTGTGTCTCAATCTTTCTCCTTCACAGAGCCCACTCG
CGTATGCTACTGGTCCCATGACAACCGTCCTTTCGACCTGGAGGGCTTGAAAGTCATTCTTCAGGAGACG
ATCTTTATCATCCACGAGGACGGCACAGTCGTCGAAGCAGAAGAGCAACCCGCTGCCGTAGACATCACAG
AGCAGTGTATGACTATCTTCTGTAACGATAAGCAAGTGGCGACGCCAGAAGATACCTACGAAACGCAGAT
CTATAAGTACATGCTGGAGTTTGCATATGAAGGCAACCCGGACGTTATTGTGGGGACTCATCAAGTCTTG
ATTGGTGTGAAAGGAGATACAAATCTGAGCGGCGACGTAACAGTTGCAGATGCTGTTGAGATCCTGATGT
ACCGTGCTGACATGATGGCTAATCCCAACAACCCAACATACGTATTTAACGAAGACCCCGATCTGCATAA
ATTAGGGTATTTTTTGGGTAATGTAGATTGTATCAAAGAGGGTGACGATTTAAACGTTGCCGACGCCGTC
AATATCTTAATGTTTGCTGCGGAGGTCGAAGCCAACGGCTCCGCAACGTGGGAGCAGATTGTTGGCTATG
ACCTTATTGACCCAAGCGACGAGAGTACCTTTCGTACTATTGAGAAGCTGGGCTCTCATCATCATCACCA
TCACTAACTCGAGTAAGATCCGGCTGCTAACAAAGCCCGAAAGGAAGCTGAGTTGGCTGCTGCCACCGCT
GAGCAATAACTAGCATAACCCCTTGGGGCCTCTAAACGGGTCTTGAGGGGTTTTTTGCTGAAAGGAGGAA
CTATATCCGGATTGGCGAATGGG
[124 nt withheld, positions 1844-1967]
C
[91 nt withheld, positions 1969-2059]
A
[49 nt withheld, positions 2061-2109]
CCTTTGACGTTGGAGTCCACGTTCTTT
[37 nt withheld, positions 2137-2173]
ACCCTATCTCGGTCTATTCTTTTGATTTATAAGGGATTTTGCCGATTTCGGCCTATTGGTTAAAAAATGA
GCTGATTTAACAAAAATTTAACGCGAATTTTAACAAAATATTAACGCTTACAATTTAGGTGGCACTTTTC
GGGGAAATGTGCGCGGAACCCCTATTTGTTTATTTTTCTAAATACATTCAAATATGTATCCGCTCATGAA
TTAATTCTTAGAAAAACTCATCGAGCATCAAATGAAACTGCAATTTATTCATATCAGGATTATCAATACC
ATATTTTTGAAAAAGCCGTTTCTGTAATGAAGGAGAAAACTCACCGAGGCAGTTCCATAGGATGGCAAGA
TCCTGGTATCGGTCTGCGATTCCGACTCGTCCAACATCAATACAACCTATTAATTTCCCCTCGTCAAAAA
TAAGGTTATCAAGTGAGAAATCACCATGAGTGACGACTGAATCCGGTGAGAATGGCAAAAGTTTATGCAT
TTCTTTCCAGACTTGTTCAACAGGCCAGCCATTACGCTCGTCATCAAAATCACTCGCATCAACCAAACCG
TTATTCATTCGTGATTGCGCCTGAGCGAGACGAAATACGCGATCGCTGTTAAAAGGACAATTACAAACAG
GAATCGAATGCAACCGGCGCAGGAACACTGCCAGCGCATCAACAATATTTTCACCTGAATCAGGATATTC
TTCTAATACCTGGAATGCTGTTTTCCCGGGGATCGCAGTGGTGAGTAACCATGCATCATCAGGAGTACGG
ATAAAATGCTTGATGGTCGGAAGAGGCATAAATTCCGTCAGCCAGTTTAGTCTGACCATCTCATCTGTAA
CATCATTGGCAACGCTACCTTTGCCATGTTTCAGAAACAACTCTGGCGCATCGGGCTTCCCATACAATCG
ATAGATTGTCGCACCTGATTGCCCGACATTATCGCGAGCCCATTTATACCCATATAAATCAGCATCCATG
TTGGAATTTAATCGCGGCCTAGAGCAAGACGTTTCCCGTTGAATATGGCTCATAACACCCCTTGTATTAC
TGTTTATGTAAGCAGACAGTTTTATTGTTCATGACCAAAATCCCTTAACGTGAGTTTTCGTTCCACTGAG
CGTCAGACCCCGTAGAAAAGATCAAAGGATCTTCTTGAGATCCTTTTTTTCTGCGCGTAATCTGCTGCTT
GCAAACAAAAAAACCACCGCTACCAGCGGTGGTTTGTTTGCCGGATCAAGAGCTACCAACTCTTTTTCCG
AAGGTAACTGGCTTCAGCAGAGCGCAGATACCAAATACTGTCCTTCTAGTGTAGCCGTAGTTAGGCCACC
ACTTCAAGAACTCTGTAGCACCGCCTACATACCTCGCTCTGCTAATCCTGTTACCAGTGGCTGCTGCCAG
TGGCGATAAGTCGTGTCTTACCGGGTTGGACTCAAGACGATAGTTACCGGATAAGGCGCAGCGGTCGGGC
TGAACGGGGGGTTCGTGCACACAGCCCAGCTTGGAGCGAACGACCTACACCGAACTGAGATACCTACAGC
GTGAGCTATGAGAAAGCGCCACGCTTCCCGAAGGGAGAAAGGCGGACAGGTATCCGGTAAGCGGCAGGGT
CGGAACAGGAGAGCGCACGAGGGAGCTTCCAGGGGGAAACGCCTGGTATCTTTATAGTCCTGTCGGGTTT
CGCCACCTCTGACTTGAGCGTCGATTTTTGTGATGCTCGTCAGGGGGGCGGAGCCTATGGAAAAACGCCA
GCAACGCGGCCTTTTTACGGTTCCTGGCCTTTTGCTGGCCTTTTGCTCACATGTTCTTTCCTGCGTTATC
CCCTGATTCTGTGGATAACCGTATTACCGCCTTTGAGTGAGCTGATACCGCTCGCCGCAGCCGAACGACC
GAGCGCAGCGAGTCAGTGAGCGAGGAAGCGGAAGAGCGCCTGATGCGGTATTTTCTCCTTACGCATCTGT
GCGGTATTTCACACCGCAATGGTGCACTCTCAGTACAATCTGCTCTGATGCCGCATAGTTAAGCCAGTAT
ACACTCCGCTATCGCTACGTGACTGGGTCATGGCTGCGCCCCGACACCCGCCAACACCCGCTGACGCGCC
CTGACGGGCTTGTCTGCTCCCGGCATCCGCTTACAGACAAGCTGTGACCGTCTCCGGGAGCTGCATGTGT
CAGAGGTTTTCACCGTCATCACCGAAACGCGCGAGGCAGCTGCGGTAAAGCTCATCAGCGTGGTCGTGAA
GCGATTCACAGATGTCTGCCTGTTCATCCGCGTCCAGCTCGTTGAGTTTCTCCAGAAGCGTTAATGTCTG
GCTTCTGATAAAGCGGGCCATGTTAAGGGCGGTTTTTTCCTGTTTGGTCACTGATGCCTCCGTGTAAGGG
GGATTTCTGTTCATGGGGGTAATGATACCGATGAAACGAGAGAGGATGCTCACGATACGGGTTACTGATG
ATGAACATGCCCGGTTACTGGAACGTTGTGAGGGTAAACAACTGGCGGTATGGATGCGGCGGGACCAGAG
AAAAATCACTCAGGGTCAATGCCAGCGCTTCGTTAATACAGATGTAGGTGTTCCACAGGGTAGCCAGCAG
CATCCTGCGATGCAGATCCGGAACATAATGGTGCAGGGCGCTGACTTCCGCGTTTCCAGACTTTACGAAA
CACGGAAACCGAAGACCATTCATGTTGTTGCTCAGGTCGCAGACGTTTTGCAGCAGCAGTCGCTTCACGT
TCGCTCGCGTATCGGTGATTCATTCTGCTAACCAGTAAGGCAACCCCGCCAGCCTAGCCGGGTCCTCAAC
GACAGGAGCACGATCATGCGCACCCGTGGGGCCGCCATGCCGGCGATAATGGCCTGCTTCTCGCCGAAAC
GTTTGGTGGCGGGACCAGTGACGAAGGCTTGAGCGAGGGCGTGCAAGATTCCGAATACCGCAAGCGACAG
GCCGATCATCGTCGCGCTCCAGCGAAAGCGGTCCTCGCCGAAAATGACCCAGAGCGCTGCCGGCACCTGT
CCTACGAGTTGCATGATAAAGAAGACAGTCATAAGTGCGGCGACGATAGTCATGCCCCGCGCCCACCGGA
AGGAGCTGACTGGGTTGAAGGCTCTCAAGGGCATCGGTCGAGATCCCGGTGCCTAATGAGTGAGCTAACT
TACATTAATTGCGTTGCGCTCACTGCCCGCTTTCCAGTCGGGAAACCTGTCGTGCCAGCTGCATTAATGA
ATCGGCCAACGCGCGGGGAGAGGCGGTTTGCGTATTGGGCGCCAGGGTGGTTTTTCTTTTCACCAGTGAG
ACGGGCAACAGCTGATTGCCCTTCACCGCCTGGCCCTGAGAGAGTTGCAGCAAGCGGTCCACGCTGGTTT
GCCCCAGCAGGCGAAAATCCTGTTTGATGGTGGTTAACGGCGGGATATAACATGAGCTGTCTTCGGTATC
GTCGTATCCCACTACCGAGATATCCGCACCAACGCGCAGCCCGGACTCGGTAATGGCGCGCATTGCGCCC
AGCGCCATCTGATCGTTGGCAACCAGCATCGCAGTGGGAACGATGCCCTCATTCAGCATTTGCATGGTTT
GTTGAAAACCGGACATGGCACTCCAGTCGCCTTCCCGTTCCGCTATCGGCTGAATTTGATTGCGAGTGAG
ATATTTATGCCAGCCAGCCAGACGCAGACGCGCCGAGACAGAACTTAATGGGCCCGCTAACAGCGCGATT
TGCTGGTGACCCAATGCGACCAGATGCTCCACGCCCAGTCGCGTACCGTCTTCATGGGAGAAAATAATAC
TGTTGATGGGTGTCTGGTCAGAGACATCAAGAAATAACGCCGGAACATTAGTGCAGGCAGCTTCCACAGC
AATGGCATCCTGGTCATCCAGCGGATAGTTAATGATCAGCCCACTGACGCGTTGCGCGAGAAGATTGTGC
ACCGCCGCTTTACAGGCTTCGACGCCGCTTCGTTCTACCATCGACACCACCACGCTGGCACCCAGTTGAT
CGGCGCGAGATTTAATCGCCGCGACAATTTGCGACGGCGCGTGCAGGGCCAGACTGGAGGTGGCAACGCC
AATCAGCAACGACTGTTTGCCCGCCAGTTGTTGTGCCACGCGGTTGGGAATGTAATTCAGCTCCGCCATC
GCCGCTTCCACTTTTTCCCGCGTTTTCGCAGAAACGTGGCTGGCCTGGTTCACCACGCGGGAAACGGTCT
GATAAGAGACACCGGCATACTCTGCGACATCGTATAACGTTACTGGTTTCACATTCACCACCCTGAATTG
ACTCTCTTCCGGGCGCTATCATGCCATACCGCGAAAGGTTTTGCGCCATTCGATGGTGTCCGGGATCTCG
ACGCTCTCCCTTATGCGACTCCTGCATTAGGAAGCAGCCCAGTAGTAGGTTGAGGCCGTTGAGCACCGCC
GCCGCAAGGAATGGTGCATGCAAGGAGATGGCGCCCAACAGTCCCCCGGCCACGGGGCCTGCCACCATAC
CCACGCCGAAACAAGCGCTCATGAGCCCGAAGTGGCGAGCCCGATCTTCCCCATCGGTGATGTCGGCGAT
ATAGGCGCCAGCAACCGCACCTGTGGCGCCGGTGATGCCGGCCACGATGCGTCCGGCGTAGAGGATCGAG
ATCTCGATCCCGCGAAAT
Features (pLannotate 1.2.2; 18 found; start..end, strand, type, name):
      1..19      +  promoter       T7 promoter: promoter for bacteriophage T7 RNA polymerase
     20..44      +  protein_bind   lac operator: The lac repressor binds to the lac operator to inhibit transcription in E. coli. This inhibition can be relieved by adding lactose or isopropyl-β-D-thiogalactopyranoside (IPTG). lac repressor encoded by lacI
     59..81      +  RBS            RBS: efficient ribosome binding site from bacteriophage T7 gene 10 (Olins and Rangwala, 1989)
    656..958     +  CDS            abpC (fragment): GELA_DICDI - Experimental evidence at protein level: Swiss-Prot protein existence level 1. F-actin cross-linking protein. From Dictyostelium discoideum (Slime mold).
   1703..1752    +  CDS            SET1 (fragment): solubility-enhancement tag derived from T7 phage gene 10B
   1760..1807    +  terminator     T7 terminator: transcription terminator for bacteriophage T7 RNA polymerase
   1844..2272    +  rep_origin     f1 ori (sequence partly withheld): f1 bacteriophage origin of replication; arrow indicates direction of (+) strand synthesis
   2325..2382    +  promoter       AmpR promoter (fragment): bla
   2391..3206    -  CDS            KanR: aminoglycoside phosphotransferase; aph(3')-Ia; confers resistance to kanamycin in bacteria or G418 (Geneticin®) in eukaryotes
   3328..3916    +  rep_origin     ori: high-copy-number ColE1/pMB1/pBR322/pUC origin of replication
   4102..4241    -  misc_feature   bom: basis of mobility region from pBR322
   4343..4534    -  CDS            rop: Rop protein, which maintains plasmids at low copy number; rop
   4551..4931    +  CDS            YPB1_ECOLX: Protein predicted: Swiss-Prot protein existence level 4. From Escherichia coli.
   5003..5294    -  CDS            TcR (fragment): tetracycline efflux protein; tet; confers resistance to tetracycline
   5309..5330    -  protein_bind   CAP binding site: CAP binding activates transcription in the presence of cAMP. E. coli catabolite activator protein
   5343..6425    -  CDS            lacI: lac repressor; lacI; The lac repressor binds to the lac operator to inhibit transcription in E. coli. This inhibition can be relieved by adding lactose or isopropyl-β-D-thiogalactopyranoside (IPTG).
   6426..6503    -  promoter       lacI promoter: lacI
   6511..6790    -  CDS            TcR (fragment): tetracycline efflux protein; tet; confers resistance to tetracycline
