[The description below was written by a language model from this plasmid's Addgene catalogue record and pLannotate feature annotations shown in this document.]
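Description:
pET28a-ybbr-ELP-ddFLN4-XMod-Doc-HIS (BMA-KO) is a bacterial expression plasmid of about 6.8 kb built on the pET28a backbone for producing a multi-domain fusion protein in E. coli. It is selected with kanamycin through the aph(3')-Ia gene. It replicates from a pBR322-type ColE1 origin accompanied by the bom region and the rop gene, which is consistent with the low copy number listed in the record. An f1 origin is also present, along with short tetracycline-resistance fragments that are non-functional backbone remnants. Expression is driven by a T7 promoter followed by a lac operator and the T7 gene 10 ribosome binding site, and it ends at a T7 terminator. The plasmid also carries lacI, so transcription is repressed until induction with IPTG in a host that supplies T7 RNA polymerase.

The roughly 1.6 kb insert, assembled by Gibson cloning, encodes the X-module–dockerin B (XDocB) of Ruminococcus champanellensis. Arginine 191 is changed to alanine and leucine 195 to glutamic acid, and these substitutions are described as knocking out binding mode A of the dockerin. Upstream of XDocB are an N-terminal ybbR tag, a 3xELP (elastin-like polypeptide) linker and the ddFLN4 domain, which the feature table detects as a fragment of Dictyostelium discoideum abpC (gelation factor). A 6xHis tag at the C terminus allows affinity purification. The automated annotation does not mark the tags, the ELP linker or the XMod-Doc region itself. The small "SET1" fragment it calls just before the terminator is probably an incidental match to backbone sequence.

The construct was designed for atomic force microscopy measurements. In such experiments, the ybbR tag typically provides site-specific covalent surface attachment, the ELP acts as a flexible spacer, and ddFLN4 gives a characteristic unfolding fingerprint for identifying single-molecule events.
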