Addgene plasmid #153440: pET28a-ybbr-ELP-ddFLN4-XMod-Doc-HIS (BMA-KO)
Purpose: E. coli expression of Rc. XDocB binding mode A knock-out construct containing ybbr tag, ELP linker and ddFLN4 fingerprint domain. This construct was designed for AFM measurements.
Depositing lab: Michael Nash. Depositing organization: University of Basel. Publication: High force catch bond mechanism of bacterial adhesion in the human gut. Liu Z, Liu H, Vera AM, Bernardi RC, Tinnefeld P, Nash MA. Nat Commun. 2020 Aug 28;11(1):4321. doi: 10.1038/s41467-020-18063-x. PubMed 32859904.
Backbone
  Vector backbone: pET28a
  Backbone size w/o insert (bp): 5219
  Total vector size (bp): 6815
  Vector type: Bacterial Expression
Growth in bacteria
  Bacterial resistance: Kanamycin, 50 μg/mL
  Growth temperature: 37°C
  Growth strain: DH5alpha
  Copy number: Low Copy
Gene/Insert
  Gene/Insert name: Rc. XDocB binding mode A knock-out mutant (alt name: Ruminococcus champanellensis X-module dockerin B binding mode A knock-out mutant)
  Species: Ruminococcus champanellensis
  Insert size (bp): 1596
  Mutation: Arginine 191 and leucine 195 on XDocB were mutated to alanine and glutamic acid, respectively
  Promoter: T7 promoter
  Tag / fusion protein: ybbr tag (N terminal on insert); 3xELP linker (N terminal on insert); ddFLN4 fingerprint domain (N terminal on insert); 6xHis (C terminal on insert)
  Cloning method: Gibson Cloning
  Sequencing primers: 5′ T7 forward primer; 3′ T7 reverse primer
Terms and licenses: Academic/Nonprofit Terms; Industry Terms: Not Available to Industry
Depositor comments: Please visit https://www.biorxiv.org/content/10.1101/2020.01.21.913590v1 for bioRxiv preprint.
How to cite: pET28a-ybbr-ELP-ddFLN4-XMod-Doc-HIS (BMA-KO) was a gift from Michael Nash (Addgene plasmid # 153440 ; http://n2t.net/addgene:153440 ; RRID:Addgene_153440)
